Addgene plasmid #180828: pEUK036
Purpose: T7-inducible expression construct to produce CnGdmA (CNE_RS35785) in E. coli
Depositing lab: Gregg Beckham. Depositing organization: National Laboratory of the Rockies (NLR). Publication: Discovery, characterization, and metabolic engineering of Rieske non-heme iron monooxygenases for guaiacol O-demethylation. Bleem A, Kuatsjah E, Presley GN, Hinchen DJ, Zahn M, Garcia DC, Michener WE, König G, Tornesakis K, Allemann MN, Giannone RJ, McGeehan JE, Beckham GT, Michener JK. Chem Catalysis, 2022 10.1016/j.checat.2022.04.019.
Backbone
  Vector backbone: pET-15b
  Backbone manufacturer: Invitrogen
  Backbone size w/o insert (bp): 5708
  Total vector size (bp): 6756
  Vector type: Bacterial Expression
Growth in bacteria
  Bacterial resistance: Ampicillin, 100 μg/mL
  Growth temperature: 37°C
  Growth strain: DH5alpha
  Copy number: Unknown
Gene/Insert
  Gene/Insert name: CnGdmA (alt name: CNE_RS35785)
  Species: Cupriavidus necator N-1
  Insert size (bp): 1056
  Promoter: T7
  Tag / fusion protein: 6X His (N terminal on backbone)
  Cloning method: Gibson Cloning
  Sequencing primers: 5′ TAATACGACTCACTATAGGG; 3′ GCTAGTTATTGCTCAGCGG
Terms and licenses: Academic/Nonprofit Terms; Industry Terms: Not Available to Industry
How to cite: pEUK036 was a gift from Gregg Beckham (Addgene plasmid # 180828 ; http://n2t.net/addgene:180828 ; RRID:Addgene_180828)
