[The description below was written by a language model from this plasmid's Addgene catalogue record and pLannotate feature annotations shown in this document.]
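Description:
pEUK036 is a bacterial expression plasmid built on the pET-15b backbone for T7-driven, inducible production of CnGdmA (locus CNE_RS35785) from Cupriavidus necator N-1 in E. coli. It is about 6.75 kb in total, with an insert of roughly 1.06 kb introduced by Gibson assembly. The plasmid replicates from a ColE1/pMB1-type origin accompanied by the pBR322 bom region and the rop gene, which keeps copy number down. Selection is by ampicillin through the bla β-lactamase gene under its own promoter. The scattered tetracycline-resistance fragments and the tet promoter in the annotation are non-functional remnants of the pBR322 lineage, not a usable second marker.

The expression cassette consists of a T7 promoter immediately followed by a lac operator, the strong T7 gene 10 ribosome binding site, an N-terminal 6xHis tag supplied by the backbone, and a thrombin cleavage site. The CnGdmA coding region follows and the cassette ends at the T7 terminator. The automated annotation does not label the insert itself, which corresponds to the unannotated span between the thrombin site and the terminator. The short "capTEV" and "SET1" hits flanking that span are most likely partial matches to the His tag and to vector sequence rather than true additional tags. A plasmid-borne lacI gene supplies lac repressor, so transcription stays low until IPTG or lactose is added in a host that provides T7 RNA polymerase.

The His tag permits metal-affinity purification, and the thrombin site allows tag removal afterwards. The associated work concerns Rieske non-heme iron monooxygenases for guaiacol O-demethylation, which suggests the plasmid was used to produce recombinant CnGdmA for characterization, although the record does not state the protein's specific role in that system.
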