Features (pLannotate 1.2.2; 20 found; start..end, strand, type, name):
    104..208     +  promoter       AmpR promoter: bla
    209..1069    +  CDS            AmpR: β-lactamase; bla; confers resistance to ampicillin, carbenicillin, and related antibiotics
   1240..1828    +  rep_origin     ori: high-copy-number ColE1/pMB1/pBR322/pUC origin of replication
   2014..2153    -  misc_feature   bom: basis of mobility region from pBR322
   2255..2446    -  CDS            rop: Rop protein, which maintains plasmids at low copy number; rop
   2463..2843    +  CDS            YPB1_ECOLX: Protein predicted: Swiss-Prot protein existence level 4. From Escherichia coli.
   3085..3709    -  CDS            TcR (fragment): tetracycline efflux protein; tet; confers resistance to tetracycline
   3724..3745    -  protein_bind   CAP binding site: CAP binding activates transcription in the presence of cAMP. E. coli catabolite activator protein
   3758..4840    -  CDS            lacI: lac repressor; lacI; The lac repressor binds to the lac operator to inhibit transcription in E. coli. This inhibition can be relieved by adding lactose or isopropyl-β-D-thiogalactopyranoside (IPTG).
   4841..4918    -  promoter       lacI promoter: lacI
   4926..5205    -  CDS            TcR (fragment): tetracycline efflux protein; tet; confers resistance to tetracycline
   5227..5245    +  promoter       T7 promoter: promoter for bacteriophage T7 RNA polymerase
   5246..5270    +  protein_bind   lac operator: The lac repressor binds to the lac operator to inhibit transcription in E. coli. This inhibition can be relieved by adding lactose or isopropyl-β-D-thiogalactopyranoside (IPTG). lac repressor encoded by lacI
   5285..5307    +  RBS            RBS: efficient ribosome binding site from bacteriophage T7 gene 10 (Olins and Rangwala, 1989)
   5326..5342    +  CDS            capTEV™ (fragment): composite tag for in vivo biotinylation, TEV protease cleavage, and 6xHis tagging
   5353..5370    +  CDS            thrombin site: thrombin recognition and cleavage site
   6437..6486    +  CDS            SET1 (fragment): solubility-enhancement tag derived from T7 phage gene 10B
   6494..6541    +  terminator     T7 terminator: transcription terminator for bacteriophage T7 RNA polymerase
   6564..6668    -  CDS            TcR (fragment): tetracycline efflux protein; tet; confers resistance to tetracycline
   6716..6744    -  promoter       tet promoter: E. coli promoter for tetracycline efflux protein gene
>Addgene plasmid #180828 | pEUK036 | addgene full sequence | sequence record 355557 | Addgene NGS Result
TTCTTGAAGACGAAAGGGCCTCGTGATACGCCTATTTTTATAGGTTAATGTCATGATAATAATGGTTTCT
TAGACGTCAGGTGGCACTTTTCGGGGAAATGTGCGCGGAACCCCTATTTGTTTATTTTTCTAAATACATT
CAAATATGTATCCGCTCATGAGACAATAACCCTGATAAATGCTTCAATAATATTGAAAAAGGAAGAGTAT
GAGTATTCAACATTTCCGTGTCGCCCTTATTCCCTTTTTTGCGGCATTTTGCCTTCCTGTTTTTGCTCAC
CCAGAAACGCTGGTGAAAGTAAAAGATGCTGAAGATCAGTTGGGTGCACGAGTGGGTTACATCGAACTGG
ATCTCAACAGCGGTAAGATCCTTGAGAGTTTTCGCCCCGAAGAACGTTTTCCAATGATGAGCACTTTTAA
AGTTCTGCTATGTGGCGCGGTATTATCCCGTGTTGACGCCGGGCAAGAGCAACTCGGTCGCCGCATACAC
TATTCTCAGAATGACTTGGTTGAGTACTCACCAGTCACAGAAAAGCATCTTACGGATGGCATGACAGTAA
GAGAATTATGCAGTGCTGCCATAACCATGAGTGATAACACTGCGGCCAACTTACTTCTGACAACGATCGG
AGGACCGAAGGAGCTAACCGCTTTTTTGCACAACATGGGGGATCATGTAACTCGCCTTGATCGTTGGGAA
CCGGAGCTGAATGAAGCCATACCAAACGACGAGCGTGACACCACGATGCCTGCAGCAATGGCAACAACGT
TGCGCAAACTATTAACTGGCGAACTACTTACTCTAGCTTCCCGGCAACAATTAATAGACTGGATGGAGGC
GGATAAAGTTGCAGGACCACTTCTGCGCTCGGCCCTTCCGGCTGGCTGGTTTATTGCTGATAAATCTGGA
GCCGGTGAGCGTGGGTCTCGCGGTATCATTGCAGCACTGGGGCCAGATGGTAAGCCCTCCCGTATCGTAG
TTATCTACACGACGGGGAGTCAGGCAACTATGGATGAACGAAATAGACAGATCGCTGAGATAGGTGCCTC
ACTGATTAAGCATTGGTAACTGTCAGACCAAGTTTACTCATATATACTTTAGATTGATTTAAAACTTCAT
TTTTAATTTAAAAGGATCTAGGTGAAGATCCTTTTTGATAATCTCATGACCAAAATCCCTTAACGTGAGT
TTTCGTTCCACTGAGCGTCAGACCCCGTAGAAAAGATCAAAGGATCTTCTTGAGATCCTTTTTTTCTGCG
CGTAATCTGCTGCTTGCAAACAAAAAAACCACCGCTACCAGCGGTGGTTTGTTTGCCGGATCAAGAGCTA
CCAACTCTTTTTCCGAAGGTAACTGGCTTCAGCAGAGCGCAGATACCAAATACTGTCCTTCTAGTGTAGC
CGTAGTTAGGCCACCACTTCAAGAACTCTGTAGCACCGCCTACATACCTCGCTCTGCTAATCCTGTTACC
AGTGGCTGCTGCCAGTGGCGATAAGTCGTGTCTTACCGGGTTGGACTCAAGACGATAGTTACCGGATAAG
GCGCAGCGGTCGGGCTGAACGGGGGGTTCGTGCACACAGCCCAGCTTGGAGCGAACGACCTACACCGAAC
TGAGATACCTACAGCGTGAGCTATGAGAAAGCGCCACGCTTCCCGAAGGGAGAAAGGCGGACAGGTATCC
GGTAAGCGGCAGGGTCGGAACAGGAGAGCGCACGAGGGAGCTTCCAGGGGGAAACGCCTGGTATCTTTAT
AGTCCTGTCGGGTTTCGCCACCTCTGACTTGAGCGTCGATTTTTGTGATGCTCGTCAGGGGGGCGGAGCC
TATGGAAAAACGCCAGCAACGCGGCCTTTTTACGGTTCCTGGCCTTTTGCTGGCCTTTTGCTCACATGTT
CTTTCCTGCGTTATCCCCTGATTCTGTGGATAACCGTATTACCGCCTTTGAGTGAGCTGATACCGCTCGC
CGCAGCCGAACGACCGAGCGCAGCGAGTCAGTGAGCGAGGAAGCGGAAGAGCGCCTGATGCGGTATTTTC
TCCTTACGCATCTGTGCGGTATTTCACACCGCAATGGTGCACTCTCAGTACAATCTGCTCTGATGCCGCA
TAGTTAAGCCAGTATACACTCCGCTATCGCTACGTGACTGGGTCATGGCTGCGCCCCGACACCCGCCAAC
ACCCGCTGACGCGCCCTGACGGGCTTGTCTGCTCCCGGCATCCGCTTACAGACAAGCTGTGACCGTCTCC
GGGAGCTGCATGTGTCAGAGGTTTTCACCGTCATCACCGAAACGCGCGAGGCAGCTGCGGTAAAGCTCAT
CAGCGTGGTCGTGAAGCGATTCACAGATGTCTGCCTGTTCATCCGCGTCCAGCTCGTTGAGTTTCTCCAG
AAGCGTTAATGTCTGGCTTCTGATAAAGCGGGCCATGTTAAGGGCGGTTTTTTCCTGTTTGGTCACTGAT
GCCTCCGTGTAAGGGGGATTTCTGTTCATGGGGGTAATGATACCGATGAAACGAGAGAGGATGCTCACGA
TACGGGTTACTGATGATGAACATGCCCGGTTACTGGAACGTTGTGAGGGTAAACAACTGGCGGTATGGAT
GCGGCGGGACCAGAGAAAAATCACTCAGGGTCAATGCCAGCGCTTCGTTAATACAGATGTAGGTGTTCCA
CAGGGTAGCCAGCAGCATCCTGCGATGCAGATCCGGAACATAATGGTGCAGGGCGCTGACTTCCGCGTTT
CCAGACTTTACGAAACACGGAAACCGAAGACCATTCATGTTGTTGCTCAGGTCGCAGACGTTTTGCAGCA
GCAGTCGCTTCACGTTCGCTCGCGTATCGGTGATTCATTCTGCTAACCAGTAAGGCAACCCCGCCAGCCT
AGCCGGGTCCTCAACGACAGGAGCACGATCATGCGCACCCGTGGCCAGGACCCAACGCTGCCCGAGATGC
GCCGCGTGCGGCTGCTGGAGATGGCGGACGCGATGGATATGTTCTGCCAAGGGTTGGTTTGCGCATTCAC
AGTTCTCCGCAAGAATTGATTGGCTCCAATTCTTGGAGTGGTGAATCCGTTAGCGAGGTGCCGCCGGCTT
CCATTCAGGTCGAGGTGGCCCGGCTCCATGCACCGCGACGCAACGCGGGGAGGCAGACAAGGTATAGGGC
GGCGCCTACAATCCATGCCAACCCGTTCCATGTGCTCGCCGAGGCGGCATAAATCGCCGTGACGATCAGC
GGTCCAATGATCGAAGTTAGGCTGGTAAGAGCCGCGAGCGATCCTTGAAGCTGTCCCTGATGGTCGTCAT
CTACCTGCCTGGACAGCATGGCCTGCAACGCGGGCATCCCGATGCCGCCGGAAGCGAGAAGAATCATAAT
GGGGAAGGCCATCCAGCCTCGCGTCGCGAACGCCAGCAAGACGTAGCCCAGCGCGTCGGCCGCCATGCCG
GCGATAATGGCCTGCTTCTCGCCGAAACGTTTGGTGGCGGGACCAGTGACGAAGGCTTGAGCGAGGGCGT
GCAAGATTCCGAATACCGCAAGCGACAGGCCGATCATCGTCGCGCTCCAGCGAAAGCGGTCCTCGCCGAA
AATGACCCAGAGCGCTGCCGGCACCTGTCCTACGAGTTGCATGATAAAGAAGACAGTCATAAGTGCGGCG
ACGATAGTCATGCCCCGCGCCCACCGGAAGGAGCTGACTGGGTTGAAGGCTCTCAAGGGCATCGGTCGAG
ATCCCGGTGCCTAATGAGTGAGCTAACTTACATTAATTGCGTTGCGCTCACTGCCCGCTTTCCAGTCGGG
AAACCTGTCGTGCCAGCTGCATTAATGAATCGGCCAACGCGCGGGGAGAGGCGGTTTGCGTATTGGGCGC
CAGGGTGGTTTTTCTTTTCACCAGTGAGACGGGCAACAGCTGATTGCCCTTCACCGCCTGGCCCTGAGAG
AGTTGCAGCAAGCGGTCCACGCTGGTTTGCCCCAGCAGGCGAAAATCCTGTTTGATGGTGGTTAACGGCG
GGATATAACATGAGCTGTCTTCGGTATCGTCGTATCCCACTACCGAGATATCCGCACCAACGCGCAGCCC
GGACTCGGTAATGGCGCGCATTGCGCCCAGCGCCATCTGATCGTTGGCAACCAGCATCGCAGTGGGAACG
ATGCCCTCATTCAGCATTTGCATGGTTTGTTGAAAACCGGACATGGCACTCCAGTCGCCTTCCCGTTCCG
CTATCGGCTGAATTTGATTGCGAGTGAGATATTTATGCCAGCCAGCCAGACGCAGACGCGCCGAGACAGA
ACTTAATGGGCCCGCTAACAGCGCGATTTGCTGGTGACCCAATGCGACCAGATGCTCCACGCCCAGTCGC
GTACCGTCTTCATGGGAGAAAATAATACTGTTGATGGGTGTCTGGTCAGAGACATCAAGAAATAACGCCG
GAACATTAGTGCAGGCAGCTTCCACAGCAATGGCATCCTGGTCATCCAGCGGATAGTTAATGATCAGCCC
ACTGACGCGTTGCGCGAGAAGATTGTGCACCGCCGCTTTACAGGCTTCGACGCCGCTTCGTTCTACCATC
GACACCACCACGCTGGCACCCAGTTGATCGGCGCGAGATTTAATCGCCGCGACAATTTGCGACGGCGCGT
GCAGGGCCAGACTGGAGGTGGCAACGCCAATCAGCAACGACTGTTTGCCCGCCAGTTGTTGTGCCACGCG
GTTGGGAATGTAATTCAGCTCCGCCATCGCCGCTTCCACTTTTTCCCGCGTTTTCGCAGAAACGTGGCTG
GCCTGGTTCACCACGCGGGAAACGGTCTGATAAGAGACACCGGCATACTCTGCGACATCGTATAACGTTA
CTGGTTTCACATTCACCACCCTGAATTGACTCTCTTCCGGGCGCTATCATGCCATACCGCGAAAGGTTTT
GCGCCATTCGATGGTGTCCGGGATCTCGACGCTCTCCCTTATGCGACTCCTGCATTAGGAAGCAGCCCAG
TAGTAGGTTGAGGCCGTTGAGCACCGCCGCCGCAAGGAATGGTGCATGCAAGGAGATGGCGCCCAACAGT
CCCCCGGCCACGGGGCCTGCCACCATACCCACGCCGAAACAAGCGCTCATGAGCCCGAAGTGGCGAGCCC
GATCTTCCCCATCGGTGATGTCGGCGATATAGGCGCCAGCAACCGCACCTGTGGCGCCGGTGATGCCGGC
CACGATGCGTCCGGCGTAGAGGATCGAGATCTCGATCCCGCGAAATTAATACGACTCACTATAGGGGAAT
TGTGAGCGGATAACAATTCCCCTCTAGAAATAATTTTGTTTAACTTTAAGAAGGAGATATACCATGGGCA
GCAGCCATCATCATCATCATCACAGCAGCGGCCTGGTGCCGCGCGGCAGCCATATGAAAACCCAATCGCC
TTATCTGATGAATGCCTGGTACGTCGCGGCGCTCTCGACGGAAGTGGGACCTGAGGAGCTCTTTCATCGA
AAGATCCTCGACGTGTCCGTGATGATTTATCGAAAACAGGACGACGGCACTCCTGTCGCGATGCATGACC
GGTGCCCCCATCGATTCGCGCCGCTGCATCTCGGCAAGCGGCACGGTGACGAGGTTTCATGCCCGTACCA
CGCGCTTCGCTTCGATTGCTTGGGGACGTGCACACACAATCCACACGGGACCGGCCATATTCCTAAAGCG
GCAAGTGTGAAAACATTTCCGCTCGCCGAAAAGTACGGCTTCGTCTGGATCTGGATGGGAGATGAGGCGC
CCGATCTCAAGCTGCTCCCGGATTACAGCGAACTCGACATTGGTCACGCGAACGCTGTCGGCTACACGTA
CATGCACATGCCGGTCAACTATGAACTGATCATCGATAACGTGATGGACCTCAGCCACATCGACCACGTC
CACGGCGAAATCATCACAACTCGTGGCAAGCTGTCCCCGGTCATTCCGAAAGTGGCAGATGTTCAGCGCA
CCGTGAACGCCCGGTGGGAATGGACGCAGAGTCCTGCGATGATGATCTTTGCAAACTTCTTGCCTCAGCC
AGAAGAGGAAGCGCGCCACTATTTCGACATTACGTGGGCACCGCCCGCCAACATTCAGCTTTCGGTCGGA
GCCGTTCAGGGCGAAATGTCGTTTGACGATTACATCGGCCAGTACGATTTGCACACCACGACGCCCGAGA
CTCAAGGCAGCACGCATTACTTCTTCGCGACTCGGCGTAATCATATCGTGGAGGACGGCGACTACAACAA
GATGAAGATTCAGGCCATGCACGGGGCGTTCGAGAACGAGGACGGACCCATCATTTCCGCGGTACAGCGA
GAAATGGGGGACGCAAACTTCTTCGATCTTAATCCGGTTCTAATGTCTAACGACGTCGCAGCTGTCAAGG
TGCGCCGCAAGCTCGAGATGCTTATCAGCGCTGAACGCCAGAGAAAGCTGGAGGAGTAAGGATCCGGCTG
CTAACAAAGCCCGAAAGGAAGCTGAGTTGGCTGCTGCCACCGCTGAGCAATAACTAGCATAACCCCTTGG
GGCCTCTAAACGGGTCTTGAGGGGTTTTTTGCTGAAAGGAGGAACTATATCCGGATATCCCGCAAGAGGC
CCGGCAGTACCGGCATAACCAAGCCTATGCCTACAGCATCCAGGGTGACGGTGCCGAGGATGACGATGAG
CGCATTGTTAGATTTCATACACGGTGCCTGACTGCGTTAGCAATTTAACTGTGATAAACTACCGCATTAA
AGCTTATCGATGATAAGCTGTCAAACATGAGAA
